Addgene plasmid #35647: pAAVsc CB6PI Gpluc7XmiR-122T
Depositing lab: Phillip Zamore. Depositing organization: University of Massachusetts, Worcester. Publication: Long-term, efficient inhibition of microRNA function in mice using rAAV vectors. Xie J, Ameres SL, Friedline R, Hung JH, Zhang Y, Xie Q, Zhong L, Su Q, He R, Li M, Li H, Mu X, Zhang H, Broderick JA, Kim JK, Weng Z, Flotte TR, Zamore PD, Gao G. Nat Methods. 2012 Mar 4;9(4):403-9. doi: 10.1038/nmeth.1903. PubMed 22388288.
Backbone
  Vector backbone: pAAVscCBPIGpluc
  Vector type: AAV
Growth in bacteria
  Bacterial resistance: Ampicillin, 100 μg/mL
  Growth temperature: 37°C
  Growth strain: DH5alpha
  Copy number: High Copy
Gene/Insert
  Gene/Insert name: 7 bulged miR-122 target sites
  Species: Synthetic
  Insert size (bp): 156
  Promoter: CB
  Cloning method: Restriction Enzyme; 5′ cloning site BCLI (destroyed during cloning); 3′ cloning site BCLI (destroyed during cloning)
  Sequencing primers: 5′ cctacgaaggcgacaaagag
Terms and licenses: Academic/Nonprofit Terms; Industry Terms: Not Available to Industry
How to cite: pAAVsc CB6PI Gpluc7XmiR-122T was a gift from Phillip Zamore (Addgene plasmid # 35647 ; http://n2t.net/addgene:35647 ; RRID:Addgene_35647)
