[The description below was written by a language model from this plasmid's Addgene catalogue record and pLannotate feature annotations shown in this document.]
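Description:
pAAVsc CB6PI Gpluc7XmiR-122T is a self-complementary AAV (scAAV) transfer plasmid built on the pAAVscCBPIGpluc backbone. It is propagated in E. coli as a high-copy plasmid through a ColE1/pUC-type origin and is selected with ampicillin via the β-lactamase gene. The backbone also carries an f1 phage origin and remnants of a pBluescript-style lac region (lacZα and lacI fragments, lac promoter/operator). Two AAV2 inverted terminal repeat fragments flank the expression cassette and define the segment that would be packaged into recombinant AAV particles. One of these ITR annotations spans the plasmid origin and is shorter than the other. That would fit the truncated ITR typically used to force self-complementary genomes, although the record does not say so explicitly.

Between the ITRs, the CB promoter (CMV immediate-early enhancer fused to the chicken β-actin promoter) is followed by a modified SV40 intron. It drives a human codon-optimized, secreted Gaussia luciferase, and the transcript ends at a bovine growth hormone polyadenylation signal. The catalogued insert is a 156 bp synthetic array of seven bulged miR-122 target sites, cloned into a BclI site that was destroyed in the process. The feature table does not annotate this array. The unannotated gap between the luciferase coding sequence and the poly(A) signal suggests it lies in the 3′ UTR, but this placement is inferred.

In that arrangement the transcript both reports on and binds miR-122. Bulged sites are imperfectly paired, so they tend to sequester the microRNA rather than be cleaved. The associated publication concerns long-term inhibition of microRNA function in mice using rAAV vectors. This is consistent with use of the construct as a miR-122 decoy ("sponge"), with the secreted luciferase serving as a readout of expression.
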