Features (pLannotate 1.2.2; 18 found; start..end, strand, type, name):
    149..165     +  enhancer       CMV enhancer (fragment): human cytomegalovirus immediate early enhancer
    171..449     +  enhancer       CMV enhancer (fragment): human cytomegalovirus immediate early enhancer
    456..725     +  promoter       chicken β-actin promoter: No description available
    739..755     +  misc_feature   MCS (fragment): pBluescript multiple cloning site
    797..893     +  intron         SV40 intron: modified SV40 intron with splice donor and acceptor sites
    974..1530    +  CDS            hGLuc (fragment): secreted Gaussia luciferase human codon-optimized
   1722..1833    +  polyA_signal   bGH poly(A) signal: bovine growth hormone polyadenylation signal
   1953..2083    +  repeat_region  AAV2 ITR (fragment): inverted terminal repeat of adeno-associated virus serotype 2 inverted
   2097..2254    +  CDS            lacZα (fragment): LacZα fragment of β-galactosidase; lacZ fragment
   2259..2687    +  rep_origin     f1 ori (sequence partly withheld): f1 bacteriophage origin of replication; arrow indicates direction of (+) strand synthesis
   2740..2844    +  promoter       AmpR promoter: bla
   2845..3705    +  CDS            AmpR: β-lactamase; bla; confers resistance to ampicillin, carbenicillin, and related antibiotics
   3876..4464    +  rep_origin     ori: high-copy-number ColE1/pMB1/pBR322/pUC origin of replication
   4647..4739    +  CDS            lacI (fragment): lac repressor; lacI; The lac repressor binds to the lac operator to inhibit transcription in E. coli. This inhibition can be relieved by adding lactose or isopropyl-β-D-thiogalactopyranoside (IPTG).
   4752..4773    +  protein_bind   CAP binding site: CAP binding activates transcription in the presence of cAMP. E. coli catabolite activator protein
   4788..4818    +  promoter       lac promoter: promoter for the E. coli lac operon
   4826..4842    +  protein_bind   lac operator: The lac repressor binds to the lac operator to inhibit transcription in E. coli. This inhibition can be relieved by adding lactose or isopropyl-β-D-thiogalactopyranoside (IPTG). lac repressor encoded by lacI
   4903..105     -  repeat_region  AAV2 ITR (fragment) (across the origin): inverted terminal repeat of adeno-associated virus serotype 2 inverted
>Addgene plasmid #35647 | pAAVsc CB6PI Gpluc7XmiR-122T | depositor full sequence | sequence record 43850 | pAAVsc CB6PI Gpluc7XmiR-122T sequence 4903 bps
CTGCGCGCTCGCTCGCTCACTGAGGCCGCCCGGGCAAAGCCCGGGCGTCGGGCGACCTTTGGTCGCCCGG
CCTCAGTGAGCGAGCGAGCGCGCAGAGAGGGAGTGTAGCCATGCTCTAGGAAGATCAATTCGGTACAATT
CACGCGTCGACATTGATTATTGACTCTGGTCGTTACATAACTTACGGTAAATGGCCCGCCTGGCTGACCG
CCCAACGACCCCGCCCATTGACGTCAATAATGACGTATGTTCCCATAGTAACGCCAATAGGGACTTTCCA
TTGACGTCAATGGGTGGAGTATTTACGGTAAACTGCCCACTTGGCAGTACATCAAGTGTATCATATGCCA
AGTACGCCCCCTATTGACGTCAATGACGGTAAATGGCCCGCCTGGCATTATGCCCAGTACATGACCTTAT
GGGACTTTCCTACTTGGCAGTACATCTACTCGAGGCCACGTTCTGCTTCACTCTCCCCATCTCCCCCCCC
TCCCCACCCCCAATTTTGTATTTATTTATTTTTTAATTATTTTGTGCAGCGATGGGGGCGGGGGGGGGGG
GGGGGGGGGCGCGCGCCAGGCGGGGCGGGGCGGGGCGAGGGGCGGGGCGGGGCGAGGCGGAGAGGTGCGG
CGGCAGCCAATCAGAGCGGCGCGCTCCGAAAGTTTCCTTTTATGGCGAGGCGGCGGCGGCGGCGGCCCTA
TAAAAAGCGAAGCGCGCGGCGGGCGGGAGCGGGATCAGCCACCGCGGTGGCGGCCCTAGAGTCGATCGAG
GAACTGAAAAACCAGAAAGTTAACTGGTAAGTTTAGTCTTTTTGTCTTTTATTTCAGGTCCCGGATCCGG
TGGTGGTGCAAATCAAAGAACTGCTCCTCAGTGGATGTTGCCTTTACTTCTAGGCCTGTACGGAAGTGTT
ACTTCTGCTCTAAAAGCTGCGGAATTGTACCCGCGGCCGATCCACCGGTCGCCACCATCTAGCATGGGAG
TCAAAGTTCTGTTTGCCCTGATCTGCATCGCTGTGGCCGAGGCCAAGCCCACCGAGAACAACGAAGACTT
CAACATCGTGGCCGTGGCCAGCAACTTCGCGACCACGGATCTCGATGCTGACCGCGGGAAGTTGCCCGGC
AAGAAGCTGCCGCTGGAGGTGCTCAAAGAGATGGAAGCCAATGCCCGGAAAGCTGGCTGCACCAGGGGCT
GTCTGATCTGCCTGTCCCACATCAAGTGCACGCCCAAGATGAAGAAGTTCATCCCAGGACGCTGCCACAC
CTACGAAGGCGACAAAGAGTCCGCACAGGGCGGCATAGGCGAGGCGATCGTCGACATTCCTGAGATTCCT
GGGTTCAAGGACTTGGAGCCCATGGAGCAGTTCATCGCACAGGTCGATCTGTGTGTGGACTGCACAACTG
GCTGCCTCAAAGGGCTTGCCAACGTGCAGTGTTCTGACCTGCTCAAGAAGTGGCTGCCGCAACGCTGTGC
GACCTTTGCCAGCAAGATCCAGGGCCAGGTGGACAAGATCAAGGGGGCCGGTGGTGACTAGCTCGACGCT
GATCGATCCATCGCCGTGTAACAAACACCATACAACACTCCACAAACACCATACAACACTCCACAAACAC
CATACAACACTCCACAAACACCATACAACACTCCACAAACACCATACAACACTCCACAAACACCATACAA
CACTCCACAAACACCATACAACACTCCAGGATCAGCCTCGACTGTGCCTTCTAGTTGCCAGCCATCTGTT
GTTTGCCCCTCCCCCGTGCCTTCCTTGACCCTGGAAGGTGCCACTCCCACTGTCCTTTCCTAATAAAATG
AGGAAATTGCATCGCATTGTCTGAGTAGGTGTCATTCTATTCTGGGGGGTGGGGTGGGGCAGGACAGCAA
GGGGGAGGATTGGGAAGACAATTAGGTAGATAAGTAGCATGGCGGGTTAATCATTAACTACAAGGAACCC
CTAGTGATGGAGTTGGCCACTCCCTCTCTGCGCGCTCGCTCGCTCACTGAGGCCGGGCGACCAAAGGTCG
CCCGACGCCCGGGCTTTGCCCGGGCGGCCTCAGTGAGCGAGCGAGCGCGCAGCCTTAATTAACCTAATTC
ACTGGCCGTCGTTTTACAACGTCGTGACTGGGAAAACCCTGGCGTTACCCAACTTAATCGCCTTGCAGCA
CATCCCCCTTTCGCCAGCTGGCGTAATAGCGAAGAGGCCCGCACCGATCGCCCTTCCCAACAGTTGCGCA
GCCTGAATGGCGAATGGG
[124 nt withheld, positions 2259-2382]
C
[91 nt withheld, positions 2384-2474]
A
[49 nt withheld, positions 2476-2524]
CCTTTGACGTTGGAGTCCACGTTCTTT
[37 nt withheld, positions 2552-2588]
ACCCTATCTCGGTCTATTCTTTTGATTTATAAGGGATTTTGCCGATTTCGGCCTATTGGTTAAAAAATGA
GCTGATTTAACAAAAATTTAACGCGAATTTTAACAAAATATTAACGCTTACAATTTAGGTGGCACTTTTC
GGGGAAATGTGCGCGGAACCCCTATTTGTTTATTTTTCTAAATACATTCAAATATGTATCCGCTCATGAG
ACAATAACCCTGATAAATGCTTCAATAATATTGAAAAAGGAAGAGTATGAGTATTCAACATTTCCGTGTC
GCCCTTATTCCCTTTTTTGCGGCATTTTGCCTTCCTGTTTTTGCTCACCCAGAAACGCTGGTGAAAGTAA
AAGATGCTGAAGATCAGTTGGGTGCACGAGTGGGTTACATCGAACTGGATCTCAACAGCGGTAAGATCCT
TGAGAGTTTTCGCCCCGAAGAACGTTTTCCAATGATGAGCACTTTTAAAGTTCTGCTATGTGGCGCGGTA
TTATCCCGTATTGACGCCGGGCAAGAGCAACTCGGTCGCCGCATACACTATTCTCAGAATGACTTGGTTG
AGTACTCACCAGTCACAGAAAAGCATCTTACGGATGGCATGACAGTAAGAGAATTATGCAGTGCTGCCAT
AACCATGAGTGATAACACTGCGGCCAACTTACTTCTGACAACGATCGGAGGACCGAAGGAGCTAACCGCT
TTTTTGCACAACATGGGGGATCATGTAACTCGCCTTGATCGTTGGGAACCGGAGCTGAATGAAGCCATAC
CAAACGACGAGCGTGACACCACGATGCCTGTAGCAATGGCAACAACGTTGCGCAAACTATTAACTGGCGA
ACTACTTACTCTAGCTTCCCGGCAACAATTAATAGACTGGATGGAGGCGGATAAAGTTGCAGGACCACTT
CTGCGCTCGGCCCTTCCGGCTGGCTGGTTTATTGCTGATAAATCTGGAGCCGGTGAGCGTGGGTCTCGCG
GTATCATTGCAGCACTGGGGCCAGATGGTAAGCCCTCCCGTATCGTAGTTATCTACACGACGGGGAGTCA
GGCAACTATGGATGAACGAAATAGACAGATCGCTGAGATAGGTGCCTCACTGATTAAGCATTGGTAACTG
TCAGACCAAGTTTACTCATATATACTTTAGATTGATTTAAAACTTCATTTTTAATTTAAAAGGATCTAGG
TGAAGATCCTTTTTGATAATCTCATGACCAAAATCCCTTAACGTGAGTTTTCGTTCCACTGAGCGTCAGA
CCCCGTAGAAAAGATCAAAGGATCTTCTTGAGATCCTTTTTTTCTGCGCGTAATCTGCTGCTTGCAAACA
AAAAAACCACCGCTACCAGCGGTGGTTTGTTTGCCGGATCAAGAGCTACCAACTCTTTTTCCGAAGGTAA
CTGGCTTCAGCAGAGCGCAGATACCAAATACTGTTCTTCTAGTGTAGCCGTAGTTAGGCCACCACTTCAA
GAACTCTGTAGCACCGCCTACATACCTCGCTCTGCTAATCCTGTTACCAGTGGCTGCTGCCAGTGGCGAT
AAGTCGTGTCTTACCGGGTTGGACTCAAGACGATAGTTACCGGATAAGGCGCAGCGGTCGGGCTGAACGG
GGGGTTCGTGCACACAGCCCAGCTTGGAGCGAACGACCTACACCGAACTGAGATACCTACAGCGTGAGCT
ATGAGAAAGCGCCACGCTTCCCGAAGGGAGAAAGGCGGACAGGTATCCGGTAAGCGGCAGGGTCGGAACA
GGAGAGCGCACGAGGGAGCTTCCAGGGGGAAACGCCTGGTATCTTTATAGTCCTGTCGGGTTTCGCCACC
TCTGACTTGAGCGTCGATTTTTGTGATGCTCGTCAGGGGGGCGGAGCCTATGGAAAAACGCCAGCAACGC
GGCCTTTTTACGGTTCCTGGCCTTTTGCTGGCCTTTTGCTCACATGTTCTTTCCTGCGTTATCCCCTGAT
TCTGTGGATAACCGTATTACCGCCTTTGAGTGAGCTGATACCGCTCGCCGCAGCCGAACGACCGAGCGCA
GCGAGTCAGTGAGCGAGGAAGCGGAAGAGCGCCCAATACGCAAACCGCCTCTCCCCGCGCGTTGGCCGAT
TCATTAATGCAGCTGGCACGACAGGTTTCCCGACTGGAAAGCGGGCAGTGAGCGCAACGCAATTAATGTG
AGTTAGCTCACTCATTAGGCACCCCAGGCTTTACACTTTATGCTTCCGGCTCGTATGTTGTGTGGAATTG
TGAGCGGATAACAATTTCACACAGGAAACAGCTATGACCATGATTACGCCAGATTTAATTAAGGCCTTAA
TTAGG
