>Addgene plasmid #35647 | pAAVsc CB6PI Gpluc7XmiR-122T | addgene partial sequence | sequence record 46382 | BGH-rev 5'-TAGAAGGCACAGTCGAGG-3'
GTTTGTGGAGTGTTGTATGGTGTTTGTGGAGTGTTGTATGGTGTTTGTGGAGTGTTGTATGGTGTTTGTG
GAGTGTTGTATGGTGTTTGTGGAGTGTTGTATGGTGTTTGTTACACGGCGATGGATCGATCAGCGTCGAG
CTAGTCACCACCGGCCCCCTTGATCTTGTCCACCTGGCCCTGGATCTTGCTGGCAAAGGTCGCACAGCGT
TGCGGCAGCCACTTCTTGAGCAGGTCAGAACACTGCACGTTGGCAAGCCCTTTGAGGCAGCCAGTTGTGC
AGTCCACACACAGATCGACCTGTGCGATGAACTGCTCCATGGGCTCCAAGTCCTTGAACCCAGGAATCTC
AGGAATGTCGACGATCGCCTCGCCTATGCCGCCCTGTGCGGACTCTTTGTCGCCTTCGTAGGTGTGGCAG
CGTCCTGGGATGAACTTCTTCATCTTGGGCGTGCACTTGATGTGGGACAGGCAGATCAGACAGCCCCTGG
TGCAGCCAGCTTTCCGGGCATTGGCTTCCATCTCTTTGAGCACCTCCAGCGGCAGCTTCTTGCCGGGCAA
CTTCCCGCGGTCAGCATCGAGATCCGTGGT
