>Addgene plasmid #35647 | pAAVsc CB6PI Gpluc7XmiR-122T | addgene partial sequence | sequence record 50432 | F1ori-Fwd
ATTCTTTTGATTTATAAGGGATTTTGCCGATTTCGGCCTATTGGTTAAAAAATGAGCTGATTTAACAAAA
ATTTAACGCGAATTTTAACAAAATATTAACGCTTACAATTTAGGTGGCACTTTTCGGGGAAATGTGCGCG
GAACCCCTATTTGTTTATTTTTCTAAATACATTCAAATATGTATCCGCTCATGAGACAATAACCCTGATA
AATGCTTCAATAATATTGAAAAAGGAAGAGTATGAGTATTCAACATTTCCGTGTCGCCCTTATTCCCTTT
TTTGCGGCATTTTGCCTTCCTGTTTTTGCTCACCCAGAAACGCTGGTGAAAGTAAAAGATGCTGAAGATC
AGTTGGGTGCACGAGTGGGTTACATCGAACTGGATCTCAACAGCGGTAAGATCCTTGAGAGTTTTCGCCC
CGAAGAACGTTTTCCAATGATGAGCACTTTTAAAGTTCTGCTATGTGGCGCGGTATTATCCCGTATTGAC
GCCGGGCAAGAGCAACTCGGTCGCCGCATACACTATTCTCAGAATGACTTGGTTGAGTACTCACCAGTCA
CAGAAAAGCATCTTACGGATGGCATGACAGTAAGAGAATTATGCAGTGCTGCCATAACCATGAGTGATAA
CACTGCGGCCAACTTACTTCTGACAACGATCGGAGGACCGAAGGAGCTAACCGCTTTTTTGCACAACATG
GGGGATCATGTAACTCGCCTTGATCGTTGGGAACCGGAGCTGAATGAAGCCATACCAAACGACGAGCGTG
ACACCACGATGCCTGTAGCAATGGCAACAACGTTGCGCAAACTATTAACTGGCGAACTACTTACTCTAGC
TTCCCGGCAACAATTAATAGACTGGATGGGAGGCGGATAAAGTTTGCAGGACCACTTCTGCGCTCGGCCC
TTTCCGGCTG
