>Addgene plasmid #35647 | pAAVsc CB6PI Gpluc7XmiR-122T | addgene partial sequence | sequence record 50468 | F1ori-rev
AAAGCCCGGGCGTCGGGCGACCTTTGGTCGCCCGGCCTCAGTGAGCGAGCGAGCGCGCAGAGAGGGAGTG
GCCAACTCCATCACTAGGGGTTCCTTGTAGTTAATGATTAACCCGCCATGCTACTTATCTACCTAGGCTA
TTGTCTTCCCAATCCTCCCCCTTGCTGTCCTGCCCCACCCCACCCCCCAGAATAGAATGACACCTACTCA
GACAATGCGATGCAATTTCCTCATTTTATTAGGAAAGGACAGTGGGAGTGGCACCTTCCAGGGTCAAGGA
AGGCACGGGGGAGGGGCAAACAACAGATGGCTGGCAACTAGAAGGCACAGTCGAGGCTGATCCTGGAGTG
TTGTATGGTGTTTGTGGAGTGTTGTATGGTGTT
