>Addgene plasmid #35647 | pAAVsc CB6PI Gpluc7XmiR-122T | addgene partial sequence | sequence record 51043 | F1ori-rev
GC
[67 nt withheld, positions 3-69]
CCCATTCGCCATTCAGGCTGCGCAACTGTTGGGAAGGGCGATCGGTGCGGGCCTCTTCGCTATTACGCCA
GCTGGCGAAAGGGGGATGTGCTGCAAGGCGATTAAGTTGGGTAACGCCAGGGTTTTCCCAGTCACGACGT
TGTAAAACGACGGCCAGTGAATTAGGTTAATTAAGGCTGCGCGCTCGCTCGCT
